Addgene plasmid #68545: AAV-DeltaFosB
Purpose: AAV expression of DeltaFosB
Depositing lab: Eric Nestler. Depositing organization: University of Texas Southwestern Medical Center. Publication: An essential role for DeltaFosB in the nucleus accumbens in morphine action. Zachariou V, Bolanos CA, Selley DE, Theobald D, Cassidy MP, Kelz MB, Shaw-Lutchman T, Berton O, Sim-Selley LJ, Dileone RJ, Kumar A, Nestler EJ. Nat Neurosci. 2006 Feb;9(2):205-11. Epub 2006 Jan 15. 10.1038/nn1636 PubMed 16415864.
Backbone
  Vector backbone: pAAV-MCS
  Backbone manufacturer: Stratagene
  Backbone size w/o insert (bp): 4650
  Vector type: Mammalian Expression, AAV
Growth in bacteria
  Bacterial resistance: Ampicillin, 100 μg/mL
  Growth temperature: 37°C
  Growth strain: NEB Stable
  Copy number: Unknown
Gene/Insert
  Gene/Insert name: DeltaFosB-IRES-GFP (alt name: FosB)
  Mutation: truncated splice variant of FosB
  Promoter: CMV
  Cloning method: Unknown
  Sequencing primers: 5′ pCAX-F CAGCTCCTGGGCAACGTGC; 3′ hGH-PA-R CCAGCTTGGTTCCCAATAGA
Terms and licenses: Academic/Nonprofit Terms; Industry Terms: Not Available to Industry
How to cite: AAV-DeltaFosB was a gift from Eric Nestler (Addgene plasmid # 68545 ; http://n2t.net/addgene:68545 ; RRID:Addgene_68545)
