[The description below was written by a language model from this plasmid's Addgene catalogue record.]
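Description:
AAV-DeltaFosB is an adeno-associated virus transfer plasmid for mammalian expression, built on the commercial pAAV-MCS backbone (about 4.65 kb without the insert). It is propagated in bacteria under ampicillin selection; the copy number is not recorded, and no feature table is available, so the origin of replication and the exact layout of elements are not documented here. As an AAV vector plasmid, its expression cassette would be expected to sit between inverted terminal repeats, which are the cis-acting signals that allow the cassette to be replicated and packaged into recombinant AAV particles when helper and rep/cap functions are supplied separately. The use of a recombination-deficient propagation strain is consistent with the need to keep such repeats intact.

The payload is a bicistronic DeltaFosB-IRES-GFP cassette driven by the CMV promoter. DeltaFosB is the truncated splice variant of the transcription factor FosB; the species of origin is not stated in the record. The internal ribosome entry site allows GFP to be translated from the same transcript as a separate protein, so fluorescence marks transduced cells without fusing a tag to DeltaFosB. One of the listed sequencing primers targets a human growth hormone polyadenylation signal, suggesting that this element terminates the transcript.

The stated purpose is AAV-mediated expression of DeltaFosB. The associated publication concerns the role of DeltaFosB in the nucleus accumbens in morphine action, indicating use for viral overexpression in defined brain regions, with GFP identifying the infected neurons.
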