>Addgene plasmid #68545 | AAV-DeltaFosB | addgene partial sequence | sequence record 122010 | pCAX-F 5'-CAGCTCCTGGGCAACGTGC-3'
TTGGGATTCGAACATCGATAATTAACCCTCACTAAAGGGAACAAAAGCTGGAGCTCCACCGCGGTGGCGG
CCGCTCTAGCCCGGGCGGATCCGAATTCGAGCAGCGCACTTTGGAGACGTGTCCGGTCTACTCCGGACTC
GCATCTCATTCCACTCGGCCATAGCCTTGGCTTCCCGGCGACCTCAGCGTGGTCACAGGGGCCCCCCTGT
GCCCAGGGAAATGTTTCAAGCTTTTCCCGGAGACTACGACTCCGGCTCCCGGTGTAGCTCATCACCCTCC
GCCGAGTCTCAGTACCTGTCTTCGGTGGACTCCTTCGGCAGTCCACCCACCGCCGCCGCCTCCCAGGAGT
GCGCCGGTCTCGGGGAAATGCCCGGCTCCTTCGTGCCAACGGTCACCGCAATCACAACCAGCCAGGATCT
TCAGTGGCTCGTGCAACCCACCCTCATCTCTTCCATGGCCCAGTCCCAGGGGCAGCCACTGGCCTCCCAG
CCTCCAGCTGTTGACCCTTATGACATGCCAGGAACCAGCTACTCAACCCCAGGCCTGAGTGCCTACAGCA
CTGGCGGGGCAAGCGGAAGTGGTGGGCCTTCAACCAGCACAACCACCAGTGGACCTGTGTCTGCCCGTCC
AGCCAGAGCCAGGCCTAGAAGACCCCGAGAAGAGACACTTACCCCAGAAGAAGAAGAAAAGCGAAGGGTT
CGCAGAGAGCGGAACAAGCTGGCTGCAGCTAAGTGCAGGAACCGTCGGAGGGAGCTGACAGATCGACTTC
AGGCGGAAACTGA
