>Addgene plasmid #68545 | AAV-DeltaFosB | addgene partial sequence | sequence record 122011 | hGH-PA-R 5'-CCAGCTTGGTTCCCAATAGA-3'
TTCCAACTTGCCCCTTGCTCCATACCACCCCCCTCCACCCCATAATATTATAGAAGGACACCTAGTCAGA
CAAAATGATGCAACTTAATTTTATTAGGACAAGGCTGGTGGGCACTGGAGTGGCAACTTCCAGGGCCAGG
AGAGGCACTGGGGAGGGGTCACAGGGATGCCACCCGTAGATCTAATACGACTCACTATAGGGCGAATTGG
GTACACTTACCTGGTACCCTATTACACCCACTCGTGCAGGCTGCCCAGGGGCTTGCCCAGGCTGGTCAGC
TGGGCGATGGCGGTCTCGTGCTGCTCCACGAAGCCGCCGTCCTCCACGTAGGTCTTCTCCAGGCGGTGCT
GGATGAAGTGGTACTCGGGGAAGTCCTTCACCACGCCCTTGCTCTTCATCAGGGTGCGCATGTGGCAGCT
GTAGAACTTGCCGCTGTTCAGGCGGTACACCAGGATCACCTGGCCCACCAGCACGCCGTCGTTCATGTAC
ACCACCTCGAAGCTGGGCTGCAGGCCGGTGATGGTCTTCTTCATCACGGGGCCGTCGTTGGGGAAGTTGC
GGCCCTTGTACTCCACGCGGTACACGAACATCTCCTCGATCAGGTTGATGTCGCTGCGGATCTCCACCAG
GCCGCCGTCCTCGTAGCGCAGGGTGCGCTCGTACACGAAGCCGGCGGGGAAGC
